Addgene plasmid #36008: Reporter
Depositing lab: Larry Gerace. Depositing organization: Scripps California (The Scripps Research Institute). Publication: Energy- and temperature-dependent transport of integral proteins to the inner nuclear membrane via the nuclear pore. Ohba T, Schirmer EC, Nishimoto T, Gerace L. J Cell Biol. 2004 Dec 20;167(6):1051-62. 10.1083/jcb.200409149 PubMed 15611332.
Backbone
  Vector backbone: pEGFP-N3
  Backbone manufacturer: Clontech
  Backbone size w/o insert (bp): 4700
  Vector type: Mammalian Expression ; Reporter
  Selectable markers: Neomycin (select with G418)
Growth in bacteria
  Bacterial resistance: Kanamycin, 50 μg/mL
  Growth temperature: 37°C
  Growth strain: DH5alpha
  Copy number: High Copy
Gene/Insert
  Gene/Insert name: LAP2β-TM
  Mutation: FRB is residues 2025-2114 of FRAP, LAP2β-TM is residues 401-452 of LAP2β
  Promoter: CMV
  Tag / fusion protein: 11kD FRB (N terminal on insert); EGFP (C terminal on backbone)
  Cloning method: Restriction Enzyme; 5′ cloning site PstI (not destroyed); 3′ cloning site BamHI (not destroyed)
  Sequencing primers: 5′ CMV fwd; 3′ EGFP-N
Terms and licenses: Academic/Nonprofit Terms; Industry Terms: Not Available to Industry
Depositor comments: To be used in conjunction with protein trap construct (Addgene plasmid #36009).
How to cite: Reporter was a gift from Larry Gerace (Addgene plasmid # 36008 ; http://n2t.net/addgene:36008 ; RRID:Addgene_36008)
