[The description below was written by a language model from this plasmid's Addgene catalogue record.]
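Description:
Reporter is a mammalian expression plasmid built on the Clontech pEGFP-N3 backbone (about 4.7 kb without insert), a vector designed to fuse a protein of interest to the N terminus of EGFP. It is maintained as a high-copy plasmid in E. coli under kanamycin selection, and the same backbone provides a neomycin resistance marker so that transfected mammalian cells can be selected with G418. No feature table accompanies the record, so details such as the origins of replication and polyadenylation signals are not itemised here.

The insert, cloned between PstI and BamHI sites that both remain intact, is driven by the CMV promoter and encodes a three-part fusion. At the N terminus is an 11 kD FRB domain (residues 2025-2114 of FRAP), followed by LAP2β-TM, a segment spanning residues 401-452 of the inner nuclear membrane protein LAP2β that contains its transmembrane region, and finally the backbone-encoded EGFP at the C terminus. The transmembrane segment makes the product an integral membrane protein, EGFP allows its localisation to be followed by fluorescence microscopy, and FRB is the domain that binds FKBP12 in a rapamycin-dependent manner, providing a handle for chemically induced dimerisation.

The depositor notes that the plasmid is meant to be used with a companion protein trap construct. The record does not describe that partner. Given the FRB module and the associated study of integral protein transport to the inner nuclear membrane through the nuclear pore, the likely design is that a mobile membrane reporter is captured at its destination by induced dimerisation, giving a readout of its arrival there.
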