>Addgene plasmid #36008 | Reporter | addgene partial sequence | sequence record 45034 | CMV-F 5'-CGCAAATGGGCGGTAGGCGTG-3'
TTAGTGAACCGTCAGATCCGCTAGCGCTACCGGACTCAGATCTCGAGCTCAAGCTTCGAATTCTGCAGAC
TATGCATAGAAGGAGATCCAGATCCAGATCCATGTGGCATGAAGGCCTGGAAGAGGCATCTCGTTTGTAC
TTTGGGGAAAGGAACGTGAAAGGCATGTTTGAGGTGCTGGAGCCCTTGCATGCTATGATGGAACGGGGCC
CCCAGACTCTGAAGGAAACATCCTTTAATCAGGCCTATGGTCGAGATTTAATGGAGGCCCAAGAGTGGTG
CAGGAAGTACATGAAATCAGGGAATGTCAAGGACCTCACCCAAGCCTGGGACCTCTATTATCATGTGTTC
CGACGAATCTCAAAGCAGGTCGAGGGTGGCGGTGGCGAGCTCAGATCCGTCAAGTCGGAAAAGACAAAGA
AGGGACGCTCCGTTCCCATGTGGATAAAAATGCTGCTGTTTGCTCTCGTGGCGGGTTTTTTGTTTTTGGT
CTATCAAGCTATGGAAACCAACCAAGGAAACCCCTTCACTAATTTTCTTCAAGATACTAAAATATCCAAC
AGATCCATCGCCACCATGGTGAGCAAGGGCGAGGAGCTGTTCACCGGGGTGGTGCCCATCCTGGTCGAGC
TGGACGGCGACGTAAACGGCCACAAGTTCAGCGTGTCCGGCGAGGGCGAGGGCGATGCCACCTACGGCAA
GCTGACCCTGAAGTTCATCTGCACCACCGGCAAGCTGCCCGTGCCCTGGCCCACCCTCGTGACCACCCTG
ACCTACGGCGTGCAGTGCTTCAGCCGCTACCCCGACCACATGAAGCAGCA
