>Addgene plasmid #36008 | Reporter | addgene partial sequence | sequence record 45213 | EGFP-N 5'-CGTCGCCGTCCAGCTCGACCAG-3'
CTCGCCCTTGCTCACCATGGTGGCGATGGATCTGTTGGATATTTTAGTATCTTGAAGAAAATTAGTGAAG
GGGTTTCCTTGGTTGGTTTCCATAGCTTGATAGACCAAAAACAAAAAACCCGCCACGAGAGCAAACAGCA
GCATTTTTATCCACATGGGAACGGAGCGTCCCTTCTTTGTCTTTTCCGACTTGACGGATCTGAGCTCGCC
ACCGCCACCCTCGACCTGCTTTGAGATTCGTCGGAACACATGATAATAGAGGTCCCAGGCTTGGGTGAGG
TCCTTGACATTCCCTGATTTCATGTACTTCCTGCACCACTCTTGGGCCTCCATTAAATCTCGACCATAGG
CCTGATTAAAGGATGTTTCCTTCAGAGTCTGGGGGCCCCGTTCCATCATAGCATGCAAGGGCTCCAGCAC
CTCAAACATGCCTTTCACGTTCCTTTCCCCAAAGTACAAACGAGATGCCTCTTCCAGGCCTTCATGCCAC
ATGGATCTGGATCTGGATCTCCTTCTATGCATAGTCTGCAGAATTCGAAGCTTGAGCTCGAGATCTGAGT
CCGGTAGCGCTAGCGGATCTGACGGTTCACTAAACCAGCTCTGCTTATATAGACCTCCCACCGTACACGC
CTACCGCCCATTTGCGTCAATGGGGCGGAGTTGTTACGACATTTTGGAAAGTCCCGTTGATTTTGGTGCC
AAAACAAACTCCCATTGACGTCAATGGGGTGGAGACTTGGAAATCCCCGTGAGTCAAACCGCTATCCACG
CCCATTGATGTACTGCCAAAACCGCATCACCATGGTAATAGCGATGACTAATACGTAGATGTACTGCCAG
T
